>Addgene plasmid #29543 | PCDF1-ERBB4 (E872K) | addgene partial sequence | sequence record 34964 | 29543 with LNCX
TTTGACCTCCATAGAAGATTCTAGAGCCACCATGAAGCCGGCGACAGGACTTTGGGTCTGGGTGAGCCTT
CTCGTGGCGGCGGGGACCGTCCAGCCCAGCGATTCTCAGTCAGTGTGTGCAGGAACGGAGAATAAACTGA
GCTCTCTCTCTGACCTGGAACAGCAGTACCGAGCCTTGCGCAAGTACTATGAAAACTGTGAGGTTGTCAT
GGGCAACCTGGAGATAACCAGCATTGAGCACAACCGGGACCTCTCCTTCCTGCGGTCTGTTCGAGAAGTC
ACAGGCTACGTGTTAGTGGCTCTTAATCAGTTTCGTTACCTGCCTCTGGAGAATTTACGCATTATTCGTG
GGACAAAACTTTATGAGGATCGATATGCCTTGGCAATATTTTTAAACTACAGAAAAGATGGAAACTTTGG
ACTTCAAGAACTTGGATTAAAGAACTTGACAGAAATCCTAAATGGTGGAGTCTATGTAGACCAGAACAAA
TTCCTTTGTTATGCAGACACCATTCATTGGCAAGATATTGTTCGGAACCCATGGCCTTCCAACTTGACTC
TTGTGTCAACAAATGGTAGTTCAGGATGTGGACGTTGCCATAAGTCCTGTACTGGCCGTTGCTGGGGACC
CACAGAAAATCATTGCCAGACTTTGACAAGGACGGTGTGTGCAGAACAATGTGACGGCAGATGCTACGGA
CCTTACGTCAGTGACTGCTGCCATCGAGAATGTGCTGGAGGCTGCTCAGGACCTAAGGACACAGACTGCT
TTGCCTGCATGAATTTCAATGACAGTGGAGCATGTGTTACTCAGTGTCCCCAAACCTTTGTCTACAATCC
AACCACCTTTCAACTGGAGCACAATTTCCATGCAAAGTACACATATGGAGCATTCTGTG
