>Addgene plasmid #29543 | PCDF1-ERBB4 (E872K) | addgene partial sequence | sequence record 35749 | hERBB4-F2 (GGTGCTTTTGGAACGGTTTA)
GTGAGATTCCTGTGGCTATTAAGATTCTTAATGAGACAACTGGTCCCAAGGCAAATGTGGAGTTCATGGA
TGAAGCTCTGATCATGGCAAGTATGGATCATCCACACCTAGTCCGGTTGCTGGGTGTGTGTCTGAGCCCA
ACCATCCAGCTGGTTACTCAACTTATGCCCCATGGCTGCCTGTTGGAGTATGTCCACGAGCACAAGGATA
ACATTGGATCACAACTGCTGCTTAACTGGTGTGTCCAGATAGCTAAGGGAATGATGTACCTGGAAGAAAG
ACGACTCGTTCATCGGGATTTGGCAGCCCGTAATGTCTTAGTGAAATCTCCAAACCATGTGAAAATCACA
GATTTTGGGCTAGCCAGACTCTTGGAAGGAGATAAAAAAGAGTACAATGCTGATGGAGGAAAGATGCCAA
TTAAATGGATGGCTCTGGAGTGTATACATTACAGGAAATTCACCCATCAGAGTGACGTTTGGAGCTATGG
AGTTACTATATGGGAACTGATGACCTTTGGAGGAAAACCCTATGATGGAATTCCAACGCGAGAAATCCCT
GATTTATTAGAGAAAGGAGAACGTTTGCCTCAGCCTCCCATCTGCACTATTGACGTTTACATGGTCATG
