[The description below was written by a language model from this plasmid's Addgene catalogue record.]
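Description:
PCDF1-ERBB4 (E872K) is a lentiviral mammalian expression plasmid built on the commercial pCDF1-EF2-MCS2-Puromycin backbone (about 5.5 kb without insert). It is propagated in bacteria under ampicillin selection as a low-copy plasmid, and the recorded host is a recombination-deficient strain of the kind commonly used to keep the repeated terminal sequences of lentiviral vectors stable. In mammalian cells, the vector provides a puromycin marker, so transduced or transfected populations can be selected and maintained as stable pools.

The payload is the human ERBB4 (HER4) coding sequence, an insert of roughly 3.9 kb corresponding to the reference mRNA. It was placed in the multiple cloning site between XbaI and NotI, both of which remain intact. As the name indicates, the insert carries the E872K substitution, a glutamate-to-lysine change in this receptor tyrosine kinase of the EGFR family. The record does not explicitly state which promoter drives the insert or the puromycin cassette. The backbone name suggests an EF-type promoter is present, but no feature table is available to confirm the arrangement, and no epitope tags or reporters are listed.

The associated publication surveyed the tyrosine kinome in melanoma and identified recurrent ERBB4 mutations. The construct is therefore suited to packaging into lentiviral particles for stable expression of this mutant receptor, allowing its signalling and cellular effects to be compared with those of wild-type ERBB4 or other variants.
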