Addgene plasmid #29543: PCDF1-ERBB4 (E872K)
Depositing lab: Yardena Samuels. Depositing organization: National Human Genome Research Institute (NHGRI). Publication: Analysis of the tyrosine kinome in melanoma reveals recurrent mutations in ERBB4. Prickett TD, Agrawal NS, Wei X, Yates KE, Lin JC, Wunderlich JR, Cronin JC, Cruz P, Rosenberg SA, Samuels Y. Nat Genet. 2009 Oct . 41(10):1127-32. 10.1038/ng.438 PubMed 19718025.
Backbone
  Vector backbone: pCDF1-EF2-MCS2-Puromycin
  Backbone manufacturer: Systems Biosciences Inc
  Backbone size w/o insert (bp): 5500
  Vector type: Mammalian Expression, Lentiviral
  Selectable markers: Puromycin
Growth in bacteria
  Bacterial resistance: Ampicillin, 100 μg/mL
  Growth temperature: 37°C
  Growth strain: Stbl3
  Copy number: Low Copy
Gene/Insert
  Gene/Insert name: ERBB4 (alt name: HER4)
  Species: H. sapiens (human)
  Insert size (bp): 3927
  GenBank ID: NM_005235
  Entrez Gene: ERBB4 (a.k.a. ALS19, HER4, p180erbB4)
  Cloning method: Restriction Enzyme; 5′ cloning site XbaI (not destroyed); 3′ cloning site NotI (not destroyed)
  Sequencing primers: 5′ N/A; 3′ N/A
Terms and licenses: Academic/Nonprofit Terms; Industry Terms: Not Available to Industry
How to cite: PCDF1-ERBB4 (E872K) was a gift from Yardena Samuels (Addgene plasmid # 29543 ; http://n2t.net/addgene:29543 ; RRID:Addgene_29543)
